>Addgene plasmid #112558 | pExp-NHis | addgene full sequence | sequence record 217235 | Addgene NGS Result
TAATACGACTCACTATAGGGAATTGTGAGCGGATAACAATTCCTCTAGAAATAATTTTGTTTAACTTTAA
GAAGGAGATATATCCATGTATCGATTAAATAAGGAGGAATAAACCATGAATCACCATCACCATCACCATC
ACCATTCTGGTACCGAAAACCTGTACTTCCAGTGAGACCTTAATTAACTCGAGCGCATGGAGCCACCCGC
AGTTCGAAAAATAAGCTTGAGTATTCTATAGTGTCACCTAAATCCCAGCTTGATCCGGCTGCTAACAAAG
CCCGAAAGGAAGCTGAGTTGGCTGCTGCCACCGCTGAGCAATAACTAGCATAACCCCTTGGGGCCTCTAA
ACGGGTCTTGAGGGGTTTTTTGCTGAAAGGAGGAACTATATCCGGATAACCTGGCGTAATAGCGAAGAGG
CCCGCACCGATCGCCCTTCCCAACAGTTGCGCAGCCTGAATGGCGAATGGAAATTGTAAGCGTTAATATT
TTGTTAAAATTCGCGTTAAATTTTTGTTAAATCAGCTCATTTTTTAACCAATAGGCCGAAATCGGCAAAA
TCCCTTATAAATCAAAAGAATAGACCGAGATAGGGT
[37 nt withheld, positions 597-633]
AAAGAACGTGGACTCCAACGTCAAAGG
[32 nt withheld, positions 661-692]
AGCTTGCATGCCTGCAGGTCGGAAGCATAAAGTGTAAAGCCTGGGGTGCCTAATGAGTGAGCTAACTTAC
ATTAATTGCGTTGCGCTCACTGCCCGCTTTCCAGTCGGGAAACCTGTCGTGCCAGCTGCATTAATGAATC
GGCCAACGCGCGGGGAGAGGCGGTTTGCGTATTGGGCGCCAGGGTGGTTTTTCTTTTCACCAGTGAGACG
GGCAACAGCTGATTGCCCTTCACCGCCTGGCCCTGAGAGAGTTGCAGCAAGCGGTCCACGCTGGTTTGCC
CCAGCAGGCGAAAATCCTGTTTGATGGTGGTTAACGGCGGGATATAACATGAGCTGTCTTCGGTATCGTC
GTATCCCACTACCGAGATATCCGCACCAACGCGCAGCCCGGACTCGGTAATGGCGCGCATTGCGCCCAGC
GCCATCTGATCGTTGGCAACCAGCATCGCAGTGGGAACGATGCCCTCATTCAGCATTTGCATGGTTTGTT
GAAAACCGGACATGGCACTCCAGTCGCCTTCCCGTTCCGCTATCGGCTGAATTTGATTGCGAGTGAGATA
TTTATGCCAGCCAGCCAGACGCAGACGCGCCGAGACAGAACTTAATGGGCCCGCTAACAGCGCGATTTGC
TGGTGACCCAATGCGACCAGATGCTCCACGCCCAGTCGCGTACCGTCTTCATGGGAGAAAATAATACTGT
TGATGGGTGTCTGGTCAGAGACATCAAGAAATAACGCCGGAACATTAGTGCAGGCAGCTTCCACAGCAAT
GGCATCCTGGTCATCCAGCGGATAGTTAATGATCAGCCCACTGACGCGTTGCGCGAGAAGATTGTGCACC
GCCGCTTTACAGGCTTCGACGCCGCTTCGTTCTACCATCGACACCACCACGCTGGCACCCAGTTGATCGG
CGCGAGATTTAATCGCCGCGACAATTTGCGACGGCGCGTGCAGGGCCAGACTGGAGGTGGCAACGCCAAT
CAGCAACGACTGTTTGCCCGCCAGTTGTTGTGCCACGCGGTTGGGAATGTAATTCAGCTCCGCCATCGCC
GCTTCCACTTTTTCCCGCGTTTTCGCAGAAACGTGGCTGGCCTGGTTCACCACGCGGGAAACGGTCTGAT
AAGAGACACCGGCATACTCTGCGACATCGTATAACGTTACTGGTTTCACATTCACCACCCTGAATTGACT
CTCTTCCGGGCGCTATCATGCCATACCGCGAAAGGTTTTGCACCATTCGATGGTGTCGGCGAGCTCGAAT
TGTGAACCATCACCCT
[91 nt withheld, positions 1969-2059]
G
[124 nt withheld, positions 2061-2184]
CCTGATGCGGTATTTTCTCCTTACGCATCTGTGCGGTATTTCACACCGCATATGGTGCACTCTCAGTACA
ATCTGCTCTGATGCCGCATAGTTAAGCCAGCCCCGACACCCGCCAACACCCGCTGACGCGCCCTGACGGG
CTTGTCTGCTCCCGGCATCCGCTTACAGACAAGCTGTGACCGTCTCCGGGAGCTGCATGTGTCAGAGGTT
TTCACCGTCATCACCGAAACGCGCGAGACGAAAGGGCCTCGTGATACGCCTATTTTTATAGGTTAATGTC
ATGATAATAATGGTTTCTTAGACGTCAGGTGGCACTTTTCGGGGAAATGTGCGCGGAACCCCTATTTGTT
TATTTTTCTAAATACATTCAAATATGTATCCGCTCATGAGACAATAACCCTGATAAATGCTTCAATAATA
TTGAAAAAGGAAGAGTATGAGTATTCAACATTTCCGTGTCGCCCTTATTCCCTTTTTTGCGGCATTTTGC
CTTCCTGTTTTTGCTCACCCAGAAACGCTGGTGAAAGTAAAAGATGCTGAAGATCAGTTGGGTGCACGAG
TGGGTTACATCGAACTGGATCTCAACAGCGGTAAGATCCTTGAGAGTTTTCGCCCCGAAGAACGTTTTCC
AATGATGAGCACTTTTAAAGTTCTGCTATGTGGCGCGGTATTATCCCGTATTGACGCCGGGCAAGAGCAA
CTCGGTCGCCGCATACACTATTCTCAGAATGACTTGGTTGAGTACTCACCAGTCACAGAAAAGCATCTTA
CGGATGGCATGACAGTAAGAGAATTATGCAGTGCTGCCATAACCATGAGTGATAACACTGCGGCCAACTT
ACTTCTGACAACGATCGGAGGACCGAAGGAGCTAACCGCTTTTTTGCACAACATGGGGGATCATGTAACT
CGCCTTGATCGTTGGGAACCGGAGCTGAATGAAGCCATACCAAACGACGAGCGTGACACCACGATGCCTG
TAGCAATGGCAACAACGTTGCGCAAACTATTAACTGGCGAACTACTTACTCTAGCTTCCCGGCAACAATT
AATAGACTGGATGGAGGCGGATAAAGTTGCAGGACCACTTCTGCGCTCGGCCCTTCCGGCTGGCTGGTTT
ATTGCTGATAAATCTGGAGCCGGTGAGCGTGGTTCTCGCGGTATCATTGCAGCACTGGGGCCAGATGGTA
AGCCCTCCCGTATCGTAGTTATCTACACGACGGGGAGTCAGGCAACTATGGATGAACGAAATAGACAGAT
CGCTGAGATAGGTGCCTCACTGATTAAGCATTGGTAACTGTCAGACCAAGTTTACTCATATATACTTTAG
ATTGATTTAAAACTTCATTTTTAATTTAAAAGGATCTAGGTGAAGATCCTTTTTGATAATCTCATGACCA
AAATCCCTTAACGTGAGTTTTCGTTCCACTGAGCGTCAGACCCCGTAGAAAAGATCAAAGGATCTTCTTG
AGATCCTTTTTTTCTGCGCGTAATCTGCTGCTTGCAAACAAAAAAACCACCGCTACCAGCGGTGGTTTGT
TTGCCGGATCAAGAGCTACCAACTCTTTTTCCGAAGGTAACTGGCTTCAGCAGAGCGCAGATACCAAATA
CTGTTCTTCTAGTGTAGCCGTAGTTAGGCCACCACTTCAAGAACTCTGTAGCACCGCCTACATACCTCGC
TCTGCTAATCCTGTTACCAGTGGCTGCTGCCAGTGGCGATAAGTCGTGTCTTACCGGGTTGGACTCAAGA
CGATAGTTACCGGATAAGGCGCAGCGGTCGGGCTGAACGGGGGGTTCGTGCACACAGCCCAGCTTGGAGC
GAACGACCTACACCGAACTGAGATACCTACAGCGTGAGCTATGAGAAAGCGCCACGCTTCCCGAAGGGAG
AAAGGCGGACAGGTATCCGGTAAGCGGCAGGGTCGGAACAGGAGAGCGCACGAGGGAGCTTCCAGGGGGA
AACGCCTGGTATCTTTATAGTCCTGTCGGGTTTCGCCACCTCTGACTTGAGCGTCGATTTTTGTGATGCT
CGTCAGGGGGGCGGAGCCTATGGAAAAACGCCAGCAACGCGGCCTTTTTACGGTTCCTGGCCTTTTGCTG
GCCTTTTGCTCACATGTTCTTTCCTGCGTTATCCCCTGATTCTGTGGATAACCGTATTACCGCCTTTGAG
TGAGCTGATACCGCTCGCCGCAGCCGAACGACCGAGCGCAGCGAGTCAGTGAGCGAGGAAGCGGAAGAGC
GCCCAATACGCAAACCGCCTCTCCCCGCGCGTTGGCCGATTCATTAATGCAGCTGAT
Features (pLannotate 1.2.2; 24 found; start..end, strand, type, name):
      1..19      +  promoter       T7 promoter: promoter for bacteriophage T7 RNA polymerase
     19..43      +  protein_bind   lac operator: The lac repressor binds to the lac operator to inhibit transcription in E. coli. This inhibition can be relieved by adding lactose or isopropyl-β-D-thiogalactopyranoside (IPTG). lac repressor encoded by lacI
     56..78      +  RBS            RBS: efficient ribosome binding site from bacteriophage T7 gene 10 (Olins and Rangwala, 1989)
     86..112     +  CDS            minicistron: synthetic cistron containing a ribosome binding site (Shine-Dalgarno sequence), for enhancing the bacterial expression of a downstream cistron (Schoner, 1997) This first cistron should terminate 3 bp upstream of the ATG for the second cistron.
    122..145     +  CDS            8xHis: 8xHis affinity tag
    155..172     +  CDS            TEV site (fragment): tobacco etch virus (TEV) protease recognition and cleavage site
    198..220     +  CDS            Strep-Tag II (fragment): peptide that binds Strep-Tactin®, an engineered form of streptavidin
    235..253     -  promoter       SP6 promoter: promoter for bacteriophage SP6 RNA polymerase
    268..317     +  CDS            SET1 (fragment): solubility-enhancement tag derived from T7 phage gene 10B
    325..372     +  terminator     T7 terminator: transcription terminator for bacteriophage T7 RNA polymerase
    401..467     +  CDS            lacZα (fragment): LacZα fragment of β-galactosidase; lacZ fragment
    471..692     -  rep_origin     M13 ori (fragment) (sequence partly withheld): M13 bacteriophage origin of replication; arrow indicates direction of (+) strand synthesis
    693..713     -  misc_feature   MCS (fragment): pUC18/19 multiple cloning site
    712..730     -  promoter       lac UV5 promoter (fragment): E. coli lac promoter with an "up" mutation
    745..766     -  protein_bind   CAP binding site: CAP binding activates transcription in the presence of cAMP. E. coli catabolite activator protein
    779..1861    -  CDS            lacI: lac repressor; lacI; The lac repressor binds to the lac operator to inhibit transcription in E. coli. This inhibition can be relieved by adding lactose or isopropyl-β-D-thiogalactopyranoside (IPTG).
   1862..1939    -  promoter       lacIq promoter: lacI (mutant); In the lacIq allele, a single base change in the promoter boosts expression of the lacI gene about 10-fold.
   1954..2184    -  rep_origin     f1 ori (fragment) (sequence partly withheld): f1 bacteriophage origin of replication; arrow indicates direction of (+) strand synthesis
   2185..2284    -  misc_feature   bom (fragment): basis of mobility region from pBR322
   2386..2421    -  CDS            rop (fragment): Rop protein, which maintains plasmids at low copy number; rop
   2516..2620    +  promoter       AmpR promoter: bla
   2621..3481    +  CDS            AmpR: β-lactamase; bla; confers resistance to ampicillin, carbenicillin, and related antibiotics
   3652..4240    +  rep_origin     ori: high-copy-number ColE1/pMB1/pBR322/pUC origin of replication
   4423..4479    +  CDS            lacI (fragment): lac repressor; lacI; The lac repressor binds to the lac operator to inhibit transcription in E. coli. This inhibition can be relieved by adding lactose or isopropyl-β-D-thiogalactopyranoside (IPTG).
