[The description below was written by a language model from this plasmid's Addgene catalogue record and pLannotate feature annotations shown in this document.]
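Description:
pExp-NHis is an empty bacterial expression backbone derived from pOP2S, designed for producing recombinant proteins in E. coli as N-terminal 8xHis fusions that can be released with TEV protease, with the option of adding a C-terminal StrepII tag. The sequenced plasmid is about 4.5 kb. It is maintained through a high-copy ColE1/pMB1-type origin and selected with ampicillin via the β-lactamase gene under its native promoter. Only a short fragment of rop is annotated, consistent with the high copy number given in the record.

The expression cassette is driven by a T7 promoter immediately followed by a lac operator, so transcription requires a host supplying T7 RNA polymerase and is held off by lac repressor until induction with IPTG. The plasmid carries its own lacI gene under the lacIq promoter, which raises repressor levels and tightens control. Downstream of the T7 gene 10 ribosome binding site lies a short synthetic minicistron, a first open reading frame containing a Shine-Dalgarno sequence that improves translation initiation of the cistron that follows. That second cistron begins with the 8xHis tag and TEV recognition site. The gene of interest is cloned between BsaI and either XhoI or HindIII, and the StrepII tag sits after the cloning region. A T7 terminator closes the unit.

The feature table also lists several short fragments (SP6 promoter, SET1, lacZα, M13 and f1 origins, bom, pUC MCS, a second lacI piece). These appear to be backbone remnants or partial matches rather than functional parts. The vector suits affinity purification by immobilised metal chromatography, optionally combined with Strep-Tactin capture, followed by tag removal.
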