Addgene plasmid #112558: pExp-NHis
Purpose: (Empty Backbone) Used for expression of protein in E. coli as TEV cleavable N-terminual 8His fusions with optional C-terminal StrepII-tag
Depositing lab: Marko Hyvönen. Depositing organization: University of Cambridge.
Backbone
  Vector backbone: pOP2S
  Vector type: Bacterial Expression
  Tag / fusion protein: 8xHis (N terminal on backbone); Strep tag (C terminal on backbone)
Growth in bacteria
  Bacterial resistance: Ampicillin, 100 μg/mL
  Growth temperature: 37°C
  Growth strain: DH5alpha
  Copy number: High Copy
Gene/Insert
  Gene/Insert name: None
  Tag / fusion protein: 8xHis (N terminal on backbone); Strep tag (C terminal on backbone)
Terms and licenses: Academic/Nonprofit Terms; Industry Terms: Not Available to Industry
Depositor comments: Contains mini-cistron (PMID: 3534891), N-terminal 8xHis followed by TEV protease cleavage site, optional C-terminal StrepII-tag. Cloning of GOI between BsaI and XhoI or HindIII
How to cite: pExp-NHis was a gift from Marko Hyvönen (Addgene plasmid # 112558 ; http://n2t.net/addgene:112558 ; RRID:Addgene_112558)
